Addgene plasmid #130903: pCMV-Sport6-CD81-pHluorin
Purpose: Expression of CD81-pHluorin for visualization of multivesicular body-plasma membrane fusion.
Depositing lab: DM Pegtel. Depositing organization: Vrije Universiteit Medisch Centrum (inactive). Publication: Quantifying exosome secretion from single cells reveals a modulatory role for GPCR signaling. Verweij FJ, Bebelman MP, Jimenez CR, Garcia-Vallejo JJ, Janssen H, Neefjes J, Knol JC, de Goeij-de Haas R, Piersma SR, Baglio SR, Verhage M, Middeldorp JM, Zomer A, van Rheenen J, Coppolino MG, Hurbain I, Raposo G, Smit MJ, Toonen RFG, van Niel G, Pegtel DM. J Cell Biol. 2018 Mar 5;217(3):1129-1142. doi: 10.1083/jcb.201703206. Epub 2018 Jan 16. PubMed 29339438.
Backbone
  Vector backbone: pCMV-Sport6
  Backbone manufacturer: Invitrogen
  Backbone size w/o insert (bp): 4360
  Total vector size (bp): 5827
  Vector type: Mammalian Expression
Growth in bacteria
  Bacterial resistance: Ampicillin, 100 μg/mL
  Growth temperature: 37°C
  Growth strain: DH5alpha
  Copy number: High Copy
Gene/Insert
  Gene/Insert name: CD81-pHluorin
  Species: H. sapiens (human); aequorea victoria
  Insert size (bp): 1467
  Mutation: pHluorin inserted between Leu-49 and Gly-50 in extracellular loop
  Entrez Gene: CD81 (a.k.a. CVID6, S5.7, TAPA1, TSPAN28)
  Promoter: CMV
  Tag / fusion protein: pHluorin
  Cloning method: Restriction Enzyme; 5′ cloning site EcoRI (not destroyed); 3′ cloning site xbaI (not destroyed)
  Sequencing primers: 5′ GAGCGGATAACAATTTCACACAGG; 3′ AATACGACTCACTATAG
Terms and licenses: Academic/Nonprofit Terms; Industry Terms: Not Available to Industry
How to cite: pCMV-Sport6-CD81-pHluorin was a gift from DM Pegtel (Addgene plasmid # 130903 ; http://n2t.net/addgene:130903 ; RRID:Addgene_130903)
