[The description below was written by a language model from this plasmid's Addgene catalogue record and pLannotate feature annotations shown in this document.]
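Description:
pCMV-Sport6-CD81-pHluorin is a mammalian expression plasmid built on the Invitrogen pCMV-Sport6 backbone. It is propagated in E. coli as a high-copy plasmid through a ColE1/pUC-type origin and selected with ampicillin via the β-lactamase gene. The payload is human CD81, a tetraspanin, carrying a pH-sensitive GFP variant inserted into its first extracellular loop between Leu-49 and Gly-50. The feature table identifies this reporter as superecliptic pHluorin, which fluoresces strongly at neutral pH but is nearly dark under acidic conditions. Expression is driven by the human CMV immediate-early enhancer and promoter, and an SV40 intron/polyadenylation region lies downstream. The insert was cloned between EcoRI and XbaI sites. It is flanked by the attB1 and attB2 Gateway sites and the SP6 and T7 phage promoters typical of this backbone, and a loxP site is also present in the vector.

The automated annotation labels the coding segments on either side of pHluorin as fragments of tetraspanin-4. This most likely reflects homology-based matching among tetraspanin family members, since the catalogue entry gives the gene as CD81. The sequenced record is 5,110 nt, shorter than the catalogued total of 5,827 bp, and the record does not explain this discrepancy.

Because the loop carrying pHluorin faces the lumen of acidic multivesicular bodies, the reporter is quenched there. It brightens abruptly when such a compartment fuses with the plasma membrane and the loop is exposed to the neutral extracellular medium. The construct is used for live-cell imaging of these multivesicular body–plasma membrane fusion events, which provides a way to quantify exosome secretion from single cells.
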