Features (pLannotate 1.2.2; 20 found; start..end, strand, type, name):
     44..158     +  intron         large T intron (fragment): SV40 (simian virus 40) large T antigen intron
    232..257     +  intron         small t intron (fragment): SV40 (simian virus 40) small t antigen intron
    257..394     +  CDS            large T antigen (fragment): large T antigen from SV40 (simian virus 40)
    417..551     +  polyA_signal   SV40 poly(A) signal: SV40 polyadenylation signal
    556..609     -  CDS            lacI (fragment): lac repressor; lacI; The lac repressor binds to the lac operator to inhibit transcription in E. coli. This inhibition can be relieved by adding lactose or isopropyl-β-D-thiogalactopyranoside (IPTG).
    792..1380    -  rep_origin     ori: high-copy-number ColE1/pMB1/pBR322/pUC origin of replication
   1458..1491    +  protein_bind   loxP: Cre-mediated recombination occurs in the 8-bp core sequence (GCATACAT). Cre recombinase
   1593..2453    -  CDS            AmpR: β-lactamase; bla; confers resistance to ampicillin, carbenicillin, and related antibiotics
   2454..2505    -  promoter       AmpR promoter (fragment): bla
   2658..2714    -  promoter       AmpR promoter (fragment): bla
   2824..3127    +  enhancer       CMV enhancer: human cytomegalovirus immediate early enhancer
   3128..3331    +  promoter       CMV promoter: human cytomegalovirus (CMV) immediate early promoter
   3484..3502    +  promoter       SP6 promoter: promoter for bacteriophage SP6 RNA polymerase
   3503..3527    +  protein_bind   attB1: mutant version of attB; recombination site for the Gateway® BP reaction BP Clonase™
   3559..3651    +  CDS            Tspan4 (fragment): TSN4_MOUSE - Also known as Tm4sf7. Experimental evidence at protein level: Swiss-Prot protein existence level 1. From Mus musculus (Mouse).
   3715..4425    +  CDS            superecliptic pHluorin: pH-sensitive mutant of green fluorescent protein (Ng et al., 2002) excited strongly by blue light at neutral pH but minimally fluorescent at acidic pH
   4492..5010    +  CDS            TSPAN4 (fragment): TSN4_HUMAN - Also known as NAG2, TM4SF7. Experimental evidence at protein level: Swiss-Prot protein existence level 1. From Homo sapiens (Human).
   5051..5075    -  protein_bind   attB2: mutant version of attB; recombination site for the Gateway® BP reaction BP Clonase™
   5077..5095    -  promoter       T7 promoter: promoter for bacteriophage T7 RNA polymerase
   5105..32      +  CDS            lacZα (fragment) (across the origin): LacZα fragment of β-galactosidase; lacZ fragment
>Addgene plasmid #130903 | pCMV-Sport6-CD81-pHluorin | addgene full sequence | sequence record 259050 | Addgene NGS Result
CCGTCGTTTTACAACGTCGTGACTGGGAAAACTGCTAGCTTGGGATCTTTGTGAAGGAACCTTACTTCTG
TGGTGTGACATAATTGGACAAACTACCTACAGAGATTTAAAGCTCTAAGGTAAATATAAAATTTTTAAGT
GTATAATGTGTTAAACTAGCTGCATATGCTTGCTGCTTGAGAGTTTTGCTTACTGAGTATGATTTATGAA
AATATTATACACAGGAGCTAGTGATTCTAATTGTTTGTGTATTTTAGATTCACAGTCCCAAGGCTCATTT
CAGGCCCCTCAGTCCTCACAGTCTGTTCATGATCATAATCAGCCATACCACATTTGTAGAGGTTTTACTT
GCTTTAAAAAACCTCCCACACCTCCCCCTGAACCTGAAACATAAAATGAATGCAATTGTTGTTGTTAACT
TGTTTATTGCAGCTTATAATGGTTACAAATAAAGCAATAGCATCACAAATTTCACAAATAAAGCATTTTT
TTCACTGCATTCTAGTTGTGGTTTGTCCAAACTCATCAATGTATCTTATCATGTCTGGATCGATCCTGCA
TTAATGAATCGGCCAACGCGCGGGGAGAGGCGGTTTGCGTATTGGGCGCTCTTCCGCTTCCTCGCTCACT
GACTCGCTGCGCTCGGTCGTTCGGCTGCGGCGAGCGGTATCAGCTCACTCAAAGGCGGTAATACGGTTAT
CCACAGAATCAGGGGATAACGCAGGAAAGAACATGTGAGCAAAAGGCCAGCAAAAGGCCAGGAACCGTAA
AAAGGCCGCGTTGCTGGCGTTTTTCCATAGGCTCCGCCCCCCTGACGAGCATCACAAAAATCGACGCTCA
AGTCAGAGGTGGCGAAACCCGACAGGACTATAAAGATACCAGGCGTTTCCCCCTGGAAGCTCCCTCGTGC
GCTCTCCTGTTCCGACCCTGCCGCTTACCGGATACCTGTCCGCCTTTCTCCCTTCGGGAAGCGTGGCGCT
TTCTCATAGCTCACGCTGTAGGTATCTCAGTTCGGTGTAGGTCGTTCGCTCCAAGCTGGGCTGTGTGCAC
GAACCCCCCGTTCAGCCCGACCGCTGCGCCTTATCCGGTAACTATCGTCTTGAGTCCAACCCGGTAAGAC
ACGACTTATCGCCACTGGCAGCAGCCACTGGTAACAGGATTAGCAGAGCGAGGTATGTAGGCGGTGCTAC
AGAGTTCTTGAAGTGGTGGCCTAACTACGGCTACACTAGAAGAACAGTATTTGGTATCTGCGCTCTGCTG
AAGCCAGTTACCTTCGGAAAAAGAGTTGGTAGCTCTTGATCCGGCAAACAAACCACCGCTGGTAGCGGTG
GTTTTTTTGTTTGCAAGCAGCAGATTACGCGCAGAAAAAAAGGATCTCAAGAAGATCCTTTGATCTTTTC
TACGGGGTCTGACGCTCAGTGGAACGAAAACTCACGTTAAGGGATTTTGGTCATGCCATAACTTCGTATA
GCATACATTATACGAAGTTATGGCATGAGATTATCAAAAAGGATCTTCACCTAGATCCTTTTAAATTAAA
AATGAAGTTTTAAATCAATCTAAAGTATATATGAGTAAACTTGGTCTGACAGTTACCAATGCTTAATCAG
TGAGGCACCTATCTCAGCGATCTGTCTATTTCGTTCATCCATAGTTGCCTGACTCCCCGTCGTGTAGATA
ACTACGATACGGGAGGGCTTACCATCTGGCCCCAGTGCTGCAATGATACCGCGAGACCCACGCTCACCGG
CTCCAGATTTATCAGCAATAAACCAGCCAGCCGGAAGGGCCGAGCGCAGAAGTGGTCCTGCAACTTTATC
CGCCTCCATCCAGTCTATTAATTGTTGCCGGGAAGCTAGAGTAAGTAGTTCGCCAGTTAATAGTTTGCGC
AACGTTGTTGCCATTGCTACAGGCATCGTGGTGTCACGCTCGTCGTTTGGTATGGCTTCATTCAGCTCCG
GTTCCCAACGATCAAGGCGAGTTACATGATCCCCCATGTTGTGCAAAAAAGCGGTTAGCTCCTTCGGTCC
TCCGATCGTTGTCAGAAGTAAGTTGGCCGCAGTGTTATCACTCATGGTTATGGCAGCACTGCATAATTCT
CTTACTGTCATGCCATCCGTAAGATGCTTTTCTGTGACTGGTGAGTACTCAACCAAGTCATTCTGAGAAT
AGTGTATGCGGCGACCGAGTTGCTCTTGTCCGGCGTCAATACGGGATAATACCGCGCCACATAGCAGAAC
TTTAAAAGTGCTCATCATTGGAAAACGTTCTTCGGGGCGAAAACTCTCAAGGATCTTACCGCTGTTGAGA
TCCAGTTCGATGTAACCCACTCGTGCACCCAACTGATCTTCAGCATCTTTTACTTTCACCAGCGTTTCTG
GGTGAGCAAAAACAGGAAGGCAAAATGCCGCAAAAAAGGGAATAAGGGCGACACGGAAATGTTGAATACT
CATACTCTTCCTTTTTCAATATTATTGAAGCATTTATCAGGGTTATTGTCTCATGCCAGGGGTGGGCACA
CATATTTGATACCAGCGATCCCTACACAGCACATAATTCAATGCGACTTCCCTCTATCGCACATCTTAGA
CCTTTATTCTCCCTCCAGCACACATCGAAGCTGCCGAGCAAGCCGTTCTCACCAGTCCAAGACCTGGCAT
GAGCGGATACATATTTGAATGTATTTAGAAAAATAAACAAATAGGGGTTCCGCGCACATTTCCCCGAAAA
GTGCCACCTGACGTCTAAGAAACCATTATTATCATGACATTAACCTATAAAAATAGGCGTATTACGAGGC
CCTTTCACGCATTAGATGCATGTCGTTACATAACTTACGGTAAATGGCCCGCCTGGCTGACCGCCCAACG
ACCCCCGCCCATTGACGTCAATAATGACGTATGTTCCCATAGTAACGCCAATAGGGACTTTCCATTGACG
TCAATGGGTGGAGTATTTACGGTAAACTGCCCACTTGGCAGTACATCAAGTGTATCATATGCAAAGTACG
CCCCCTATTGACGTCAATGACGGTAAATGGCCCGCCTGGCATTATGCCCAGTACATGACCTTATGGGACT
TTCCTACTTGGCAGTACATCTACGTATTAGTCATCGCTATTACCATGGTGATGCGGTTTTGGCAGTACAT
CAATGGGCGTGGATAGCGGTTTGACTCACGGGGATTTCCAAGTCTCCACCCCATTGACGTCAATGGGAGT
TTGTTTTGGCACCAAAATCAACGGGACTTTCCAAAATGTCGTAACAACTCCGCCCCATTGACGCAAATGG
GCGGTAGGCGTGTACGGTGGGAGGTCTATATAAGCAGAGCTCGTTTAGTGAACCGTCAGATCGCCTGGAG
ACGCCATCCACGCTGTTTTGACCTCCATAGAAGACACCGGGACCGATCCAGCCTCCGGACTCTAGCCTAG
GCCGCGGGACGGATAACAATTTCACACAGGAAACAGCTATGACCATTAGGCCTATTTAGGTGACACTATA
GAACAAGTTTGTACAAAAAAGCAGGCTGGTACCGGTCCGGAATTCCATGGGAGTGGAGGGCTGCACCAAG
TGCATCAAGTACCTGCTCTTCGTCTTCAATTTCGTCTTCTGGCTGGCTGGAGGCGTGATCCTGGGTGTGG
CCCTGTGGCTCCGCCATGACCCGCAGACCACCAACCTCCTGTATCTGGAGCTGAGATCTCTAGCCACCAT
GGGAAGTAAAGGAGAAGAACTTTTCACTGGAGTTGTCCCAATTCTTGTTGAATTAGATGGTGATGTTAAT
GGGCACAAATTTTCTGTCAGTGGAGAGGGTGAAGGTGATGCAACATACGGAAAACTTACCCTTAAATTTA
TTTGCACTACTGGAAAACTACCTGTTCCTTGGCCAACACTTGTCACTACTTTAACTTATGGTGTTCAATG
CTTTTCAAGATACCCAGATCATATGAAACGGCATGACTTTTTCAAGAGTGCCATGCCCGAAGGTTATGTA
CAGGAAAGAACTATATTTTTCAAAGATGACGGGAACTACAAGACACGTGCTGAAGTCAAGTTTGAAGGTG
ATACCCTTGTTAATAGAATCGAGTTAAAAGGTATTGATTTTAAAGAAGATGGAAACATTCTTGGACACAA
ATTGGAATACAACTATAACGATCACCAGGTGTACATCATGGCAGACAAACAAAAGAATGGAATCAAAGCT
AACTTCAAAATTAGACACAACATTGAAGATGGAGGCGTTCAACTAGCAGACCATTATCAACAAAATACTC
CAATTGGCGATGGGCCCGTCCTTTTACCAGACAACCATTACCTGTTTACAACTTCTACTCTTTCGAAAGA
TCCCAACGAAAAGAGAGACCACATGGTCCTTCTTGAGTTTGTAACAGCTGCTGGGATTACACATGGCATG
GATGAACTATACAAAACCGGTGGAGCTCGAATCAGATCTGGAGACAAGCCCGCGCCCAACACCTTCTATG
TAGGCATCTACATCCTCATCGCTGTGGGCGCTGTCATGATGTTCGTTGGCTTCCTGGGCTGCTACGGGGC
CATCCAGGAATCCCAGTGCCTGCTGGGGACGTTCTTCACCTGCCTGGTCATCCTGTTTGCCTGTGAGGTG
GCCGCCGGCATCTGGGGCTTTGTCAACAAGGACCAGATCGCCAAGGATGTGAAGCAGTTCTATGACCAGG
CCCTACAGCAGGCCGTGGTGGATGATGACGCCAACAACGCCAAGGCTGTGGTGAAGACCTTCCACGAGAC
GCTTGACTGCTGTGGCTCCAGCACACTGACTGCTTTGACCACCTCAGTGCTCAAGAACAATTTGTGTCCC
TCGGGCAGCAACATCATCAGCAACCTCTTCAAGGAGGACTGCCACCAGAAGATCGATGACCTCTTCTCCG
GGAAGCTGTACCTCATCGGCATTGCTGCCATCGTGGTCGCTGTGATCATGATCTTCGAGATGATCCTGAG
CATGGTGCTGTGCTGTGGCATCCGGAACAGCTCCGTGTACTAGGTCTAGAGTATCCCTCGAGGGGCCCAA
GCTTACGCGTACCCAGCTTTCTTGTACAAAGTGGTCCCTATAGTGAGTCGTATTATAAGCTAGGCACTGG
