>Addgene plasmid #130903 | pCMV-Sport6-CD81-pHluorin | depositor partial sequence | sequence record 251133 | CD81-pHluorin
ATGGGAGTGGAGGGCTGCACCAAGTGCATCAAGTACCTGCTCTTCGTCTTCAATTTCGTCTTCTGGCTGG
CTGGAGGCGTGATCCTGGGTGTGGCCCTGTGGCTCCGCCATGACCCGCAGACCACCAACCTCCTGTATCT
GGAGCTGAGATCTCTAGCCACCATGGGAAGTAAAGGAGAAGAACTTTTCACTGGAGTTGTCCCAATTCTT
GTTGAATTAGATGGTGATGTTAATGGGCACAAATTTTCTGTCAGTGGAGAGGGTGAAGGTGATGCAACAT
ACGGAAAACTTACCCTTAAATTTATTTGCACTACTGGAAAACTACCTGTTCCTTGGCCAACACTTGTCAC
TACTTTAACTTATGGTGTTCAATGCTTTTCAAGATACCCAGATCATATGAAACGGCATGACTTTTTCAAG
AGTGCCATGCCCGAAGGTTATGTACAGGAAAGAACTATATTTTTCAAAGATGACGGGAACTACAAGACAC
GTGCTGAAGTCAAGTTTGAAGGTGATACCCTTGTTAATAGAATCGAGTTAAAAGGTATTGATTTTAAAGA
AGATGGAAACATTCTTGGACACAAATTGGAATACAACTATAACGATCACCAGGTGTACATCATGGCAGAC
AAACAAAAGAATGGAATCAAAGCTAACTTCAAAATTAGACACAACATTGAAGATGGAGGCGTTCAACTAG
CAGACCATTATCAACAAAATACTCCAATTGGCGATGGGCCCGTCCTTTTACCAGACAACCATTACCTGTT
TACAACTTCTACTCTTTCGAAAGATCCCAACGAAAAGAGAGACCACATGGTCCTTCTTGAGTTTGTAACA
GCTGCTGGGATTACACATGGCATGGATGAACTATACAAAACCGGTGGAGCTCGAATCAGATCTGGAGACA
AGCCCGCGCCCAACACCTTCTATGTAGGCATCTACATCCTCATCGCTGTGGGCGCTGTCATGATGTTCGT
TGGCTTCCTGGGCTGCTACGGGGCCATCCAGGAATCCCAGTGCCTGCTGGGGACGTTCTTCACCTGCCTG
GTCATCCTGTTTGCCTGTGAGGTGGCCGCCGGCATCTGGGGCTTTGTCAACAAGGACCAGATCGCCAAGG
ATGTGAAGCAGTTCTATGACCAGGCCCTACAGCAGGCCGTGGTGGATGATGACGCCAACAACGCCAAGGC
TGTGGTGAAGACCTTCCACGAGACGCTTGACTGCTGTGGCTCCAGCACACTGACTGCTTTGACCACCTCA
GTGCTCAAGAACAATTTGTGTCCCTCGGGCAGCAACATCATCAGCAACCTCTTCAAGGAGGACTGCCACC
AGAAGATCGATGACCTCTTCTCCGGGAAGCTGTACCTCATCGGCATTGCTGCCATCGTGGTCGCTGTGAT
CATGATCTTCGAGATGATCCTGAGCATGGTGCTGTGCTGTGGCATCCGGAACAGCTCCGTGTACTAG
